>Addgene plasmid #144205 | TFORF2036 | addgene full sequence | sequence record 404103 | Addgene NGS Result
TTAATGTAGTCTTATGCAATACTCTTGTAGTCTTGCAACATGGTAACGATGAGTTAGCAACATGCCTTAC
AAGGAGAGAAAAAGCACCGTGCATGCCGATTGGTGGAAGTAAGGTGGTACGATCGTGCCTTATTAGGAAG
GCAACAGACGGGTCTGACATGGATTGGACGAACCACTGAATTGCCGCATTGCAGAGATATTGTATTTAAG
TGCCTAGCTCGATACATAAACGGGTCTCTCTGGTTAGACCAGATCTGAGCCTGGGAGCTCTCTGGCTAAC
TAGGGAACCCACTGCTTAAGCCTCAATAAAGCTTGCCTTGAGTGCTTCAAGTAGTGTGTGCCCGTCTGTT
GTGTGACTCTGGTAACTAGAGATCCCTCAGACCCTTTTAGTCAGTGTGGAAAATCTCTAGCAGTGGCGCC
CGAACAGGGACTTGAAAGCGAAAGGGAAACCAGAGGAGCTCTCTCGACGCAGGACTCGGCTTGCTGAAGC
GCGCACGGCAAGAGGCGAGGGGCGGCGACTGGTGAGTACGCCAAAAATTTTGACTAGCGGAGGCTAGAAG
GAGAGAGATGGGTGCGAGAGCGTCAGTATTAAGCGGGGGAGAATTAGATCGCGATGGGAAAAAATTCGGT
TAAGGCCAGGGGGAAAGAAAAAATATAAATTAAAACATATAGTATGGGCAAGCAGGGAGCTAGAACGATT
CGCAGTTAATCCTGGCCTGTTAGAAACATCAGAAGGCTGTAGACAAATACTGGGACAGCTACAACCATCC
CTTCAGACAGGATCAGAAGAACTTAGATCATTATATAATACAGTAGCAACCCTCTATTGTGTGCATCAAA
GGATAGAGATAAAAGACACCAAGGAAGCTTTAGACAAGATAGAGGAAGAGCAAAACAAAAGTAAGACCAC
CGCACAGCAAGCGGCCGCTGATCTTCAGACCTGGAGGAGGAGATATGAGGGACAATTGGAGAAGTGAATT
ATATAAATATAAAGTAGTAAAAATTGAACCATTAGGAGTAGCACCCACCAAGGCAAAGAGAAGAGTGGTG
CAGAGAGAAAAAAGAGCAGTGGGAATAGGAGCTTTGTTCCTTGGGTTCTTGGGAGCAGCAGGAAGCACTA
TGGGCGCAGCGTCAATGACGCTGACGGTACAGGCCAGACAATTATTGTCTGGTATAGTGCAGCAGCAGAA
CAATTTGCTGAGGGCTATTGAGGCGCAACAGCATCTGTTGCAACTCACAGTCTGGGGCATCAAGCAGCTC
CAGGCAAGAATCCTGGCTGTGGAAAGATACCTAAAGGATCAACAGCTCCTGGGGATTTGGGGTTGCTCTG
GAAAACTCATTTGCACCACTGCTGTGCCTTGGAATGCTAGTTGGAGTAATAAATCTCTGGAACAGATTTG
GAATCACACGACCTGGATGGAGTGGGACAGAGAAATTAACAATTACACAAGCTTAATACACTCCTTAATT
GAAGAATCGCAAAACCAGCAAGAAAAGAATGAACAAGAATTATTGGAATTAGATAAATGGGCAAGTTTGT
GGAATTGGTTTAACATAACAAATTGGCTGTGGTATATAAAATTATTCATAATGATAGTAGGAGGCTTGGT
AGGTTTAAGAATAGTTTTTGCTGTACTTTCTATAGTGAATAGAGTTAGGCAGGGATATTCACCATTATCG
TTTCAGACCCACCTCCCAACCCCGAGGGGACCCATGCATTGCATCTCAATTAGTCAGCAACCAGGTGTGG
AAAGTCCCCAGGCTCCCCAGCAGGCAGAAGTATGCAAAGCATGCGTCTCAATTAGTCAGCAACCATAGTC
CCGCCCCTAACTCCGCCCATCCCGCCCCTAACTCCGCCCAGTTCCGCCCATTCTCCGCCCCATGGCTGAC
TAATTTTTTTTATTTATGCAGAGGCCGAGGCCGCCTCGGCCTCTGAGCTATTCCAGAAGTAGTGAGGAGG
CTTTTTTGGAGGCCTAGGCTTTTGCAAAAAGCTTTCTAGAGGTACCACCGGAGCTTACCATGACCGAGTA
CAAGCCCACGGTGCGCCTCGCCACCCGCGACGACGTCCCCAGGGCCGTACGCACCCTCGCCGCCGCGTTC
GCCGACTACCCCGCCACGCGCCACACCGTCGATCCGGACCGCCACATCGAGCGGGTCACCGAGCTGCAAG
AACTCTTCCTCACGCGCGTCGGGCTCGACATCGGCAAGGTGTGGGTCGCGGACGACGGCGCCGCCGTGGC
GGTCTGGACCACGCCGGAGAGCGTCGAAGCGGGGGCGGTGTTCGCCGAGATCGGCCCGCGCATGGCCGAG
TTGAGCGGTTCCCGGCTGGCCGCGCAGCAACAGATGGAAGGCCTCCTGGCGCCGCACCGGCCCAAGGAGC
CCGCGTGGTTCCTGGCCACCGTCGGCGTCTCGCCCGACCACCAGGGCAAGGGTCTGGGCAGCGCCGTCGT
GCTCCCCGGAGTGGAGGCGGCCGAGCGCGCCGGGGTGCCCGCCTTCCTGGAGACCTCCGCGCCCCGCAAC
CTCCCCTTCTACGAGCGGCTCGGCTTCACCGTCACCGCCGACGTCGAGGTGCCCGAAGGACCGCGCACCT
GGTGCATGACCCGCAAGCCCGGTGCCAGTTAACGAATTCTAGATCTTGAGACAAATGGCAGTATTCATCC
ACAATTTTAAAAGAAAAGGGGGGATTGGGGGGTACAGTGCAGGGGAAAGAATAGTAGACATAATAGCAAC
AGACATACAAACTAAAGAATTACAAAAACAAATTACAAAAATTCAAAATTTTCGGGTTTATTACAGGGAC
AGCAGAGATCCACTTTGGCGCCGGCTCGAGGCCTGCAGGTGCAAAGATGGATAAAGTTTTAAACAGAGAG
GAATCTTTGCAGCTAATGGACCTTCTAGGTCTTGAAAGGAGTGGGAATTGGCTCCGGTGCCCGTCAGTGG
GCAGAGCGCACATCGCCCACAGTCCCCGAGAAGTTGGGGGGAGGGGTCGGCAATTGAACCGGTGCCTAGA
GAAGGTGGCGCGGGGTAAACTGGGAAAGTGATGTCGTGTACTGGCTCCGCCTTTTTCCCGAGGGTGGGGG
AGAACCGTATATAAGTGCAGTAGTCGCCGTGAACGTTCTTTTTCGCAACGGGTTTGCCGCCAGAACACAG
GTAAGTGCCGTGTGTGGTTCCCGCGGGCCTGGCCTCTTTACGGGTTATGGCCCTTGCGTGCCTTGAATTA
CTTCCACCTGGCTGCAGTACGTGATTCTTGATCCCGAGCTTCGGGTTGGAAGTGGGTGGGAGAGTTCGAG
GCCTTGCGCTTAAGGAGCCCCTTCGCCTCGTGCTTGAGTTGAGGCCTGGCCTGGGCGCTGGGGCCGCCGC
GTGCGAATCTGGTGGCACCTTCGCGCCTGTCTCGCTGCTTTCGATAAGTCTCTAGCCATTTAAAATTTTT
GATGACCTGCTGCGACGCTTTTTTTCTGGCAAGATAGTCTTGTAAATGCGGGCCAAGATCTGCACACTGG
TATTTCGGTTTTTGGGGCCGCGGGCGGCGACGGGGCCCGTGCGTCCCAGCGCACATGTTCGGCGAGGCGG
GGCCTGCGAGCGCGGCCACCGAGAATCGGACGGGGGTAGTCTCAAGCTGGCCGGCCTGCTCTGGTGCCTG
GCCTCGCGCCGCCGTGTATCGCCCCGCCCTGGGCGGCAAGGCTGGCCCGGTCGGCACCAGTTGCGTGAGC
GGAAAGATGGCCGCTTCCCGGCCCTGCTGCAGGGAGCTCAAAATGGAGGACGCGGCGCTCGGGAGAGCGG
GCGGGTGAGTCACCCACACAAAGGAAAAGGGCCTTTCCGTCCTCAGCCGTCGCTTCATGTGACTCCACGG
AGTACCGGGCGCCGTCCAGGCACCTCGATTAGTTCTCGAGCTTTTGGAGTACGTCGTCTTTAGGTTGGGG
GGAGGGGTTTTATGCGATGGAGTTTCCCCACACTGAGTGGGTGGAGACTGAAGTTAGGCCAGCTTGGCAC
TTGATGTAATTCTCCTTGGAATTTGCCCTTTTTGAGTTTGGATCTTGGTTCATTCTCAAGCCTCAGACAG
TGGTTCAAAGTTTTTTTCTTCCATTTCAGGTGTCGTGAGGCTAGCACCGCCACCATGCCTGGGGAGCAGA
TGGACCCTACTGGAAGTCAGTTGGATTCAGATTTCTCTCAGCAAGATACTCCTTGCCTGATAATTGAAGA
TTCTCAGCCTGAAAGCCAGGTTCTAGAGGATGATTCTGGTTCTCACTTCAGTATGCTATCTCGACACCTT
CCTAATCTCCAGACGCACAAAGAAAATCCTGTGTTGGATGTTGTGTCCAATCCTGAACAAACAGCTGGAG
AAGAACGAGGAGACGGTAATAGTGGGTTCAATGAACATTTGAAAGAAAACAAGGTTGCAGACCCTGTGGA
TTCTTCTAACTTGGACACATGTGGTTCCATCAGTCAGGTCATTGAGCAGTTACCTCAGCCAAACAGGACA
AGCAGTGTTCTGGGAATGTCAGTGGAATCTGCTCCTGCTGTGGAGGAAGAGAAGGGAGAAGAGTTGGAAC
AGAAGGAGAAAGAGAAGGAAGAAGATACTTCAGGCAATACTACACATTCCCTTGGTGCTGAAGATACTGC
CTCATCACAGTTGGGTTTTGGGGTTCTGGAACTCTCCCAGAGCCAGGATGTTGAGGAAAATACTGTGCCA
TATGAAGTGGACAAAGAGCAGCTACAATCAGTAACCACCAACTCTGGTTATACCAGGCTGTCTGATGTGG
ATGCTAATACTGCAATTAAGCATGAAGAACAGTCCAACGAAGATATCCCCATAGCAGAACAGTCCAGCAA
GGACATCCCTGTGACAGCACAGCCCAGTAAGGATGTACATGTTGTAAAAGAGCAAAATCCACCACCTGCA
AGGTCAGAGGACATGCCTTTTAGCCCCAAAGCATCTGTTGCTGCTATGGAAGCAAAAGAACAGTTGTCTG
CACAAGAACTTATGGAAAGTGGACTGCAGATTCAGAAGTCACCAGAGCCTGAGGTTTTGTCAACTCAGGA
AGACTTGTTTGACCAGAGCAATAAAACAGTATCTTCTGATGGTTGCTCTACTCCTTCAAGGGAGGAAGGT
GGGTGTTCTTTGGCTTCCACTCCTGCCACCACTCTGCATCTCCTGCAGCTCTCTGGTCAGAGGTCCCTTG
TTCAGGACAGTCTTTCCACGAATTCTTCAGATCTTGTTGCTCCTTCTCCTGATGCTTTCCGATCTACTCC
TTTTATCGTTCCTAGCAGTCCCACAGAGCAAGAAGGGAGACAAGATAAGCCAATGGACACGTCAGTGTTA
TCTGAAGAAGGAGGAGAGCCTTTTCAGAAGAAACTTCAAAGTGGTGAACCAGTGGAGTTAGAAAACCCCC
CTCTCCTGCCTGAGTCCACTGTATCACCACAAGCCTCAACACCAATATCTCAGAGCACACCAGTCTTCCC
TCCTGGGTCACTTCCTATCCCATCCCAGCCTCAGTTTTCTCATGACATTTTTATTCCTTCCCCAAGTCTG
GAAGAACAATCAAATGATGGGAAGAAAGATGGAGATATGCATAGTTCATCTTTGACAGTTGAGTGTTCTA
AAACTTCAGAGATTGAACCAAAGAATTCCCCTGAGGATCTTGGGCTATCTTTGACAGGGGATTCTTGCAA
GTTGATGCTTTCTACAAGTGAATATAGTCAGTCCCCAAAGATGGAGAGCTTGAGTTCTCACAGAATTGAT
GAAGATGGAGAAAACACACAGATTGAGGATACGGAACCCATGTCTCCAGTTCTCAATTCTAAATTTGTTC
CTGCTGAAAATGATAGTATCCTGATGAATCCAGCACAGGATGGTGAAGTACAACTGAGTCAGAATGATGA
CAAAACAAAGGGAGATGATACAGACACCAGGGATGACATTAGTATTTTAGCCACTGGTTGCAAGGGCAGA
GAAGAAACGGTAGCAGAAGATGTTTGTATTGATCTCACTTGTGATTCGGGGAGTCAGGCAGTTCCGTCAC
CAGCTACTCGATCTGAGGCACTTTCTAGTGTGTTAGATCAGGAGGAAGCTATGGAAATTAAAGAACACCA
TCCAGAGGAGGGGTCTTCAGGGTCTGAGGTGGAAGAAATCCCTGAGACACCTTGTGAAAGTCAAGGAGAG
GAACTCAAAGAAGAAAATATGGAGAGTGTTCCGTTGCACCTTTCTCTGACTGAAACTCAGTCCCAAGGGT
TGTGTCTTCAAAAGGAAATGCCAAAAAAAGAATGCTCAGAAGCTATGGAAGTTGAAACCAGTGTGATTAG
TATTGATTCCCCTCAAAAGTTGGCAATACTTGACCAAGAATTGGAACATAAGGAACAGGAAGCTTGGGAA
GAAGCTACTTCAGAGGACTCCAGTGTTGTCATTGTAGATGTGAAAGAGCCATCTCCCAGAGTTGATGTTT
CTTGTGAACCTTTGGAGGGAGTGGAGAAGTGCTCAGATTCCCAGTCATGGGAGGATATTGCTCCAGAAAT
AGAACCATGTGCTGAGAATAGATTAGACACCAAGGAAGAAAAGAGTGTAGAATATGAAGGAGATCTGAAA
TCAGGGACTGCAGAAACAGAACCTGTAGAGCAAGATTCTTCACAGCCTTCCTTACCTTTAGTGAGAGCAG
ATGATCCTTTAAGACTTGACCAGGAGTTGCAGCAGCCCCAAACTCAGGAGAAAACAAGTAATTCATTAAC
AGAAGACTCAAAAATGGCTAATGCAAAGCAGCTAAGCTCAGATGCAGAGGCCCAGAAGCTGGGGAAGCCC
TCTGCCCATGCCTCACAAAGCTTCTGTGAAAGTTCTAGTGAAACCCCATTTCATTTCACTTTGCCTAAAG
AAGGTGATATCATCCCACCATTGACTGGTGCAACCCCACCTCTTATTGGGCACCTAAAATTGGAGCCCAA
GAGACACAGTACTCCTATTGGTATTAGCAACTATCCAGAAAGCACCATAGCAACCAGTGATGTCATGTCT
GAAAGCATGGTGGAGACCCATGATCCCATACTTGGGAGTGGAAAAGGGGATTCTGGGGCTGCCCCAGACG
TGGATGATAAATTATGTCTAAGAATGAAACTGGTTAGTCCTGAGACTGAGGCGAGTGAAGAGTCTTTGCA
GTTCAACCTGGAAAAGCCTGCAACTGGTGAAAGAAAAAATGGATCTACTGCTGTTGCTGAGTCTGTTGCC
AGTCCCCAGAAGACCATGTCTGTGTTGAGCTGTATCTGTGAAGCCAGGCAAGAGAATGAGGCTCGAAGTG
AGGATCCCCCCACCACACCCATCAGGGGGAACTTGCTCCACTTTCCAAGTTCTCAAGGAGAAGAGGAGAA
AGAAAAATTGGAGGGTGACCATACAATCAGGCAGAGTCAACAGCCTATGAAGCCCATTAGTCCTGTCAAG
GACCCTGTTTCTCCTGCTTCCCAGAAGATGGTCATACAAGGGCCATCCAGTCCTCAAGGAGAGGCAATGG
TGACAGATGTGCTAGAAGACCAGAAAGAAGGACGGAGTACTAATAAGGAAAATCCTAGTAAGGCCTTGAT
TGAAAGGCCCAGCCAAAATAACATAGGAATCCAAACCATGGAGTGTTCCTTGAGGGTCCCAGAAACTGTT
TCAGCAGCAACCCAGACTATAAAGAATGTGTGTGAGCAGGGGACCAGTACAGTGGACCAGAACTTTGGAA
AGCAAGATGCCACAGTTCAGACTGAGAGGGGGAGTGGTGAGAAACCAGTCAGTGCTCCTGGGGATGATAC
AGAGTCGCTCCATAGCCAGGGAGAAGAAGAGTTTGATATGCCTCAGCCTCCACATGGCCATGTCTTACAT
CGTCACATGAGAACAATCCGGGAAGTACGCACACTTGTCACTCGTGTCATTACAGATGTGTATTATGTGG
ATGGAACAGAAGTAGAAAGAAAAGTAACTGAGGAGACTGAAGAGCCAATTGTAGAGTGTCAGGAGTGTGA
AACTGAAGTTTCCCCTTCACAGACTGGGGGCTCCTCAGGTGACCTGGGGGATATCAGCTCCTTCTCCTCC
AAGGCATCCAGCTTACACCGCACATCAAGTGGGACAAGTCTCTCAGCTATGCACAGCAGTGGAAGCTCAG
GGAAAGGAGCCGGACCACTCAGAGGGAAAACCAGCGGGACAGAACCCGCAGATTTTGCCTTACCCAGCTC
CCGAGGAGGCCCAGGAAAACTGAGAGAAACAGCTGTGCCTGGCCCCTTGGGCATAGAGGACATTTCACCT
AACTTGTCACCAGATGATAAATCCTTCAGCCGTGTCGTGCCCCGAGTGCCAGACTCCACCAGACGAACAG
ATGTGGGTGCTGGTGCTTTGCGTCGTAGTGACTCTCCAGAAATTCCTTTCCAGGCTGCTGCTGGCCCTTC
TGATGGCTTAGATGCCTCCTCTCCAGGAAATAGCTTTGTAGGGCTCCGTGTTGTAGCCAAGTGGTCATCC
AATGGCTACTTTTACTCTGGGAAAATCACACGAGATGTCGGAGCTGGGAAGTATAAATTGCTCTTTGATG
ATGGGTACGAATGTGATGTGTTGGGCAAAGACATTCTGTTATGTGACCCCATCCCGCTGGACACTGAAGT
GACGGCCCTCTCGGAGGATGAGTATTTCAGTGCAGGAGTGGTGAAAGGACATAGGAAGGAGTCTGGGGAA
CTGTACTACAGCATTGAAAAAGAAGGCCAAAGAAAGTGGTATAAGCGAATGGCTGTCATCCTGTCCTTGG
AGCAAGGAAACAGACTGAGAGAGCAGTATGGGCTTGGCCCCTATGAAGCAGTAACACCTCTTACAAAGGC
AGCAGATATCAGCTTAGACAATTTGGTGGAAGGGAAGCGGAAACGGCGCAGTAACGTCAGCTCCCCAGCC
ACCCCTACTGCCTCCAGTAGCAGCAGCACAACCCCTACCCGAAAGATCACAGAAAGTCCTCGTGCCTCCA
TGGGAGTTCTCTCAGGCAAAAGAAAACTTATCACTTCTGAAGAGGAACGGTCCCCTGCCAAGCGAGGTCG
CAAGTCTGCCACAGTAAAACCTGGTGCAGTAGGGGCAGGAGAGTTTGTGAGCCCCTGTGAGAGTGGAGAC
AACACCGGTGAACCCTCTGCCCTGGAAGAGCAGAGAGGGCCTTTGCCTCTCAACAAGACCTTGTTTCTGG
GCTACGCATTTCTCCTTACCATGGCCACAACCAGTGACAAGTTGGCCAGCCGCTCCAAACTGCCAGATGG
TCCTACAGGAAGCAGTGAAGAAGAGGAGGAATTTTTGGAAATTCCTCCTTTCAACAAGCAGTATACAGAA
TCCCAGCTTCGAGCAGGAGCTGGCTATATCCTTGAAGATTTCAATGAAGCCCAGTGTAACACAGCTTACC
AGTGTCTTCTAATTGCGGATCAGCATTGTCGAACCCGGAAGTACTTCCTGTGCCTTGCCAGTGGGATTCC
TTGTGTGTCTCATGTCTGGGTCCATGATAGTTGCCATGCCAACCAGCTCCAGAACTACCGTAATTATCTG
TTGCCAGCTGGGTACAGCCTTGAGGAGCAAAGAATTCTGGACTGGCAACCCCGTGAA
[318 nt withheld, positions 9578-9895]
TAGTAATGAACTAGTCCGTAACTTGAAAGTATTTCGATTTCTTGGCTTTATATATCTTGTGGAAAGGACG
AGGCTTTGGTTAATATCAACCCGGCACGCGTTAAGTCGACAATCAACCTCTGGATTACAAAATTTGTGAA
AGATTGACTGGTATTCTTAACTATGTTGCTCCTTTTACGCTATGTGGATACGCTGCTTTAATGCCTTTGT
ATCATGCTATTGCTTCCCGTATGGCTTTCATTTTCTCCTCCTTGTATAAATCCTGGTTGCTGTCTCTTTA
TGAGGAGTTGTGGCCCGTTGTCAGGCAACGTGGCGTGGTGTGCACTGTGTTTGCTGACGCAACCCCCACT
GGTTGGGGCATTGCCACCACCTGTCAGCTCCTTTCCGGGACTTTCGCTTTCCCCCTCCCTATTGCCACGG
CGGAACTCATCGCCGCCTGCCTTGCCCGCTGCTGGACAGGGGCTCGGCTGTTGGGCACTGACAATTCCGT
GGTGTTGTCGGGGAAATCATCGTCCTTTCCTTGGCTGCTCGCCTGTGTTGCCACCTGGATTCTGCGCGGG
ACGTCCTTCTGCTACGTCCCTTCGGCCCTCAATCCAGCGGACCTTCCTTCCCGCGGCCTGCTGCCGGCTC
TGCGGCCTCTTCCGCGTCTTCGCCTTCGCCCTCAGACGAGTCGGATCTCCCTTTGGGCCGCCTCCCCGCG
TCGACTTTAAGACCAATGACTTACAAGGCAGCTGTAGATCTTAGCCACTTTTTAAAAGAAAAGGGGGGAC
TGGAAGGGCTAATTCACTCCCAACGAAGACAAGATCTGCTTTTTGCTTGTACTGGGTCTCTCTGGTTAGA
CCAGATCTGAGCCTGGGAGCTCTCTGGCTAACTAGGGAACCCACTGCTTAAGCCTCAATAAAGCTTGCCT
TGAGTGCTTCAAGTAGTGTGTGCCCGTCTGTTGTGTGACTCTGGTAACTAGAGATCCCTCAGACCCTTTT
AGTCAGTGTGGAAAATCTCTAGCAGTACGTATAGTAGTTCATGTCATCTTATTATTCAGTATTTATAACT
TGCAAAGAAATGAATATCAGAGAGTGAGAGGAACTTGTTTATTGCAGCTTATAATGGTTACAAATAAAGC
AATAGCATCACAAATTTCACAAATAAAGCATTTTTTTCACTGCATTCTAGTTGTGGTTTGTCCAAACTCA
TCAATGTATCTTATCATGTCTGGCTCTAGCTATCCCGCCCCTAACTCCGCCCATCCCGCCCCTAACTCCG
CCCAGTTCCGCCCATTCTCCGCCCCATGGCTGACTAATTTTTTTTATTTATGCAGAGGCCGAGGCCGCCT
CGGCCTCTGAGCTATTCCAGAAGTAGTGAGGAGGCTTTTTTGGAGGCCTAGGGACGTACCCAATTCGCCC
TATAGTGAGTCGTATTACGCGCGCTCACTGGCCGTCGTTTTACAACGTCGTGACTGGGAAAACCCTGGCG
TTACCCAACTTAATCGCCTTGCAGCACATCCCCCTTTCGCCAGCTGGCGTAATAGCGAAGAGGCCCGCAC
CGATCGCCCTTCCCAACAGTTGCGCAGCCTGAATGGCGAATGGG
[124 nt withheld, positions 11480-11603]
C
[91 nt withheld, positions 11605-11695]
A
[49 nt withheld, positions 11697-11745]
CCTTTGACGTTGGAGTCCACGTTCTTT
[37 nt withheld, positions 11773-11809]
ACCCTATCTCGGTCTATTCTTTTGATTTATAAGGGATTTTGCCGATTTCGGCCTATTGGTTAAAAAATGA
GCTGATTTAACAAAAATTTAACGCGAATTTTAACAAAATATTAACGCTTACAATTTAGGTGGCACTTTTC
GGGGAAATGTGCGCGGAACCCCTATTTGTTTATTTTTCTAAATACATTCAAATATGTATCCGCTCATGAG
ACAATAACCCTGATAAATGCTTCAATAATATTGAAAAAGGAAGAGTATGAGTATTCAACATTTCCGTGTC
GCCCTTATTCCCTTTTTTGCGGCATTTTGCCTTCCTGTTTTTGCTCACCCAGAAACGCTGGTGAAAGTAA
AAGATGCTGAAGATCAGTTGGGTGCACGAGTGGGTTACATCGAACTGGATCTCAACAGCGGTAAGATCCT
TGAGAGTTTTCGCCCCGAAGAACGTTTTCCAATGATGAGCACTTTTAAAGTTCTGCTATGTGGCGCGGTA
TTATCCCGTATTGACGCCGGGCAAGAGCAACTCGGTCGCCGCATACACTATTCTCAGAATGACTTGGTTG
AGTACTCACCAGTCACAGAAAAGCATCTTACGGATGGCATGACAGTAAGAGAATTATGCAGTGCTGCCAT
AACCATGAGTGATAACACTGCGGCCAACTTACTTCTGACAACGATCGGAGGACCGAAGGAGCTAACCGCT
TTTTTGCACAACATGGGGGATCATGTAACTCGCCTTGATCGTTGGGAACCGGAGCTGAATGAAGCCATAC
CAAACGACGAGCGTGACACCACGATGCCTGTAGCAATGGCAACAACGTTGCGCAAACTATTAACTGGCGA
ACTACTTACTCTAGCTTCCCGGCAACAATTAATAGACTGGATGGAGGCGGATAAAGTTGCAGGACCACTT
CTGCGCTCGGCCCTTCCGGCTGGCTGGTTTATTGCTGATAAATCTGGAGCCGGTGAGCGTGGGTCTCGCG
GTATCATTGCAGCACTGGGGCCAGATGGTAAGCCCTCCCGTATCGTAGTTATCTACACGACGGGGAGTCA
GGCAACTATGGATGAACGAAATAGACAGATCGCTGAGATAGGTGCCTCACTGATTAAGCATTGGTAACTG
TCAGACCAAGTTTACTCATATATACTTTAGATTGATTTAAAACTTCATTTTTAATTTAAAAGGATCTAGG
TGAAGATCCTTTTTGATAATCTCATGACCAAAATCCCTTAACGTGAGTTTTCGTTCCACTGAGCGTCAGA
CCCCGTAGAAAAGATCAAAGGATCTTCTTGAGATCCTTTTTTTCTGCGCGTAATCTGCTGCTTGCAAACA
AAAAAACCACCGCTACCAGCGGTGGTTTGTTTGCCGGATCAAGAGCTACCAACTCTTTTTCCGAAGGTAA
CTGGCTTCAGCAGAGCGCAGATACCAAATACTGTTCTTCTAGTGTAGCCGTAGTTAGGCCACCACTTCAA
GAACTCTGTAGCACCGCCTACATACCTCGCTCTGCTAATCCTGTTACCAGTGGCTGCTGCCAGTGGCGAT
AAGTCGTGTCTTACCGGGTTGGACTCAAGACGATAGTTACCGGATAAGGCGCAGCGGTCGGGCTGAACGG
GGGGTTCGTGCACACAGCCCAGCTTGGAGCGAACGACCTACACCGAACTGAGATACCTACAGCGTGAGCT
ATGAGAAAGCGCCACGCTTCCCGAAGGGAGAAAGGCGGACAGGTATCCGGTAAGCGGCAGGGTCGGAACA
GGAGAGCGCACGAGGGAGCTTCCAGGGGGAAACGCCTGGTATCTTTATAGTCCTGTCGGGTTTCGCCACC
TCTGACTTGAGCGTCGATTTTTGTGATGCTCGTCAGGGGGGCGGAGCCTATGGAAAAACGCCAGCAACGC
GGCCTTTTTACGGTTCCTGGCCTTTTGCTGGCCTTTTGCTCACATGTTCTTTCCTGCGTTATCCCCTGAT
TCTGTGGATAACCGTATTACCGCCTTTGAGTGAGCTGATACCGCTCGCCGCAGCCGAACGACCGAGCGCA
GCGAGTCAGTGAGCGAGGAAGCGGAAGAGCGCCCAATACGCAAACCGCCTCTCCCCGCGCGTTGGCCGAT
TCATTAATGCAGCTGGCACGACAGGTTTCCCGACTGGAAAGCGGGCAGTGAGCGCAACGCAATTAATGTG
AGTTAGCTCACTCATTAGGCACCCCAGGCTTTACACTTTATGCTTCCGGCTCGTATGTTGTGTGGAATTG
TGAGCGGATAACAATTTCACACAGGAAACAGCTATGACCATGATTACGCCAAGCGCGCAATTAACCCTCA
CTAAAGGGAACAAAAGCTGGAGCTGCAAGC
Features (pLannotate 1.2.2; 31 found; start..end, strand, type, name):
      5..231     +  promoter       RSV promoter: Rous sarcoma virus enhancer/promoter
    232..412     +  LTR            5' LTR (truncated): truncated 5' long terminal repeat (LTR) from HIV-1
    459..584     +  misc_feature   HIV-1 Ψ: packaging signal of human immunodeficiency virus type 1
    568..931     +  CDS            HIV-1 gag (fragment): gag protein from human immunodeficiency virus 1; gag
   1077..1310    +  misc_feature   RRE: The Rev response element (RRE) of HIV-1 allows for Rev-dependent mRNA export from the nucleus to the cytoplasm.
   1687..1713    +  CDS            Rev (fragment): human immunodeficiency virus 1 (HIV-1) Rev protein; rev; enhances nuclear export of unspliced and incompletely spliced viral mRNAs
   1720..1743    +  promoter       SV40 promoter (fragment): SV40 early promoter
   1744..1815    +  promoter       SV40 promoter (fragment): SV40 enhancer and early promoter
   1839..1974    +  rep_origin     SV40 ori: SV40 origin of replication
   2020..2616    +  CDS            PuroR (fragment): puromycin N-acetyltransferase; pac from Streptomyces; confers resistance to puromycin
   2665..2782    +  misc_feature   cPPT/CTS: central polypurine tract and central termination sequence of HIV-1
   2847..2913    +  CDS            small t antigen (fragment): SV40 (simian virus 40) small t antigen
   2920..4098    +  promoter       EF-1α promoter: strong constitutive promoter for human elongation factor EF-1α
   4130..9895    +  CDS            TP53BP1 (sequence partly withheld): TP53B_HUMAN - Experimental evidence at protein level: Swiss-Prot protein existence level 1. Double-strand break (DSB) repair protein involved in response to DNA damage, telomere dynamics and class-switch recombination (CSR) during antibody genesis (PubMed:12364621, PubMed:22553214, PubMed:23333306, PubMed:17190600, PubMed:21144835, PubMed:28241136). Plays a key role in the repair of double-strand DNA breaks (DSBs) in response to DNA damage by promoting non-homologous end joining (NHEJ)- mediated repair of DSBs and specifically counteracting the function of the homologous recombination (HR) rep
   9911..9964    +  promoter       U6 promoter (fragment): RNA polymerase III promoter for human U6 snRNA
  10006..10594   +  misc_feature   WPRE: woodchuck hepatitis virus posttranscriptional regulatory element
  10645..10664   +  misc_feature   cPPT/CTS (fragment): central polypurine tract and central termination sequence of HIV-1
  10666..10899   +  LTR            3' LTR (ΔU3): self-inactivating 3' long terminal repeat (LTR) from HIV-1
  10977..11098   +  polyA_signal   SV40 poly(A) signal: SV40 polyadenylation signal
  11138..11273   +  rep_origin     SV40 ori: SV40 origin of replication
  11294..11312   -  promoter       T7 promoter: promoter for bacteriophage T7 RNA polymerase
  11320..11475   +  CDS            lacZα (fragment): LacZα fragment of β-galactosidase; lacZ fragment
  11480..11908   +  rep_origin     f1 ori (sequence partly withheld): f1 bacteriophage origin of replication; arrow indicates direction of (+) strand synthesis
  11961..12065   +  promoter       AmpR promoter: bla
  12066..12926   +  CDS            AmpR: β-lactamase; bla; confers resistance to ampicillin, carbenicillin, and related antibiotics
  13097..13685   +  rep_origin     ori: high-copy-number ColE1/pMB1/pBR322/pUC origin of replication
  13868..13960   +  CDS            lacI (fragment): lac repressor; lacI; The lac repressor binds to the lac operator to inhibit transcription in E. coli. This inhibition can be relieved by adding lactose or isopropyl-β-D-thiogalactopyranoside (IPTG).
  13973..13994   +  protein_bind   CAP binding site: CAP binding activates transcription in the presence of cAMP. E. coli catabolite activator protein
  14009..14039   +  promoter       lac promoter: promoter for the E. coli lac operon
  14043..14065   +  protein_bind   lac operator (fragment): The lac repressor binds to the lac operator to inhibit transcription in E. coli. This inhibition can be relieved by adding lactose or isopropyl-β-D-thiogalactopyranoside (IPTG). lac repressor encoded by lacI
  14108..14126   +  promoter       T3 promoter: promoter for bacteriophage T3 RNA polymerase
