[The description below was written by a language model from this plasmid's Addgene catalogue record and pLannotate feature annotations shown in this document.]
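Description:
TFORF2036 is a lentiviral mammalian expression plasmid built on the pLX_TRC317 backbone and belongs to a barcoded transcription factor ORF collection designed for pooled overexpression screens. It is propagated in E. coli through a high-copy ColE1/pUC-type origin with ampicillin resistance (AmpR), and it also carries an f1 origin. The sequenced record is about 14.1 kb, consistent with the stated backbone and insert sizes. The depositor warns that the plasmid can recombine in bacteria, a known risk with LTR-containing vectors.

The viral portion follows a third-generation, self-inactivating layout. An RSV promoter drives a truncated HIV-1 5' LTR, followed by the Ψ packaging signal with a gag fragment, the Rev response element for Rev-dependent nuclear export of the genomic RNA, a cPPT/CTS, and a ΔU3 3' LTR with a downstream SV40 polyadenylation signal. Two cassettes sit between the LTRs. An SV40 early promoter drives puromycin N-acetyltransferase for selecting transduced cells. A human EF-1α promoter drives the payload, human TP53BP1 (53BP1), which the annotation describes as a DNA double-strand break repair factor that promotes non-homologous end joining. A WPRE follows the ORF and enhances transcript expression.

The catalogue entry states that each construct carries a unique 24-bp barcode so that ORFs can be identified in pooled screens. The barcode is not annotated in the feature table, so its position cannot be given from the record. The annotated coding region is slightly shorter than the listed insert size. The short U6, small t antigen, lacZα and lacI matches appear to be backbone remnants rather than functional elements.
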