Addgene plasmid #144205: TFORF2036
Purpose: Lentiviral vector for overexpressing transcription factor ORFs with unique 24-bp barcodes. Barcodes facilitate identification of transcription factors in pooled screens.
Depositing lab: Feng Zhang. Depositing organization: Broad Institute. Publication: A transcription factor atlas of directed differentiation. Joung J, Ma S, Tay T, Geiger-Schuller KR, Kirchgatterer PC, Verdine VK, Guo B, Arias-Garcia MA, Allen WE, Singh A, Kuksenko O, Abudayyeh OO, Gootenberg JS, Fu Z, Macrae RK, Buenrostro JD, Regev A, Zhang F. Cell. 2023 Jan 5;186(1):209-229.e26. doi: 10.1016/j.cell.2022.11.026. PubMed 36608654.
Backbone
  Vector backbone: pLX_TRC317
  Backbone manufacturer: Broad Institute Genetic Perturbation Platform
  Backbone size w/o insert (bp): 8264
  Vector type: Mammalian Expression, Lentiviral
  Selectable markers: Puromycin
Growth in bacteria
  Bacterial resistance: Ampicillin, 100 μg/mL
  Growth temperature: 37°C
  Growth strain: NEB Stable
  Copy number: High Copy
Gene/Insert
  Gene/Insert name: TP53BP1
  Species: H. sapiens (human)
  Insert size (bp): 5885
  Entrez Gene: TP53BP1 (a.k.a. 53BP1, TDRD30, p202, p53BP1)
  Promoter: EF1a
  Cloning method: Unknown
  Sequencing primers: 5′ GGGTGGAGACTGAAGTTAGGCCAG; 3′ CACATAGCGTAAAAGGAGCAACATAG
Terms and licenses: Academic/Nonprofit Terms; Industry Terms: Not Available to Industry
Depositor comments: XM_011521985,ENST00000382039 . The transcription factor ORF portion of this plasmid was synthesized by Genewiz. Please test multiple small colonies in case of plasmid recombination. To make this collection available in a timely manner, a portion of this collection was not fully sequenced by Addgene. If an Addgene verified full plasmid sequence is not available, please contact us prior to placing an order to request the full sequence.
How to cite: TFORF2036 was a gift from Feng Zhang (Addgene plasmid # 144205 ; http://n2t.net/addgene:144205 ; RRID:Addgene_144205)
