>Addgene plasmid #144205 | TFORF2036 | depositor partial sequence | sequence record 284730 | Insert
ACCGCCACCATGCCTGGGGAGCAGATGGACCCTACTGGAAGTCAGTTGGATTCAGATTTCTCTCAGCAAG
ATACTCCTTGCCTGATAATTGAAGATTCTCAGCCTGAAAGCCAGGTTCTAGAGGATGATTCTGGTTCTCA
CTTCAGTATGCTATCTCGACACCTTCCTAATCTCCAGACGCACAAAGAAAATCCTGTGTTGGATGTTGTG
TCCAATCCTGAACAAACAGCTGGAGAAGAACGAGGAGACGGTAATAGTGGGTTCAATGAACATTTGAAAG
AAAACAAGGTTGCAGACCCTGTGGATTCTTCTAACTTGGACACATGTGGTTCCATCAGTCAGGTCATTGA
GCAGTTACCTCAGCCAAACAGGACAAGCAGTGTTCTGGGAATGTCAGTGGAATCTGCTCCTGCTGTGGAG
GAAGAGAAGGGAGAAGAGTTGGAACAGAAGGAGAAAGAGAAGGAAGAAGATACTTCAGGCAATACTACAC
ATTCCCTTGGTGCTGAAGATACTGCCTCATCACAGTTGGGTTTTGGGGTTCTGGAACTCTCCCAGAGCCA
GGATGTTGAGGAAAATACTGTGCCATATGAAGTGGACAAAGAGCAGCTACAATCAGTAACCACCAACTCT
GGTTATACCAGGCTGTCTGATGTGGATGCTAATACTGCAATTAAGCATGAAGAACAGTCCAACGAAGATA
TCCCCATAGCAGAACAGTCCAGCAAGGACATCCCTGTGACAGCACAGCCCAGTAAGGATGTACATGTTGT
AAAAGAGCAAAATCCACCACCTGCAAGGTCAGAGGACATGCCTTTTAGCCCCAAAGCATCTGTTGCTGCT
ATGGAAGCAAAAGAACAGTTGTCTGCACAAGAACTTATGGAAAGTGGACTGCAGATTCAGAAGTCACCAG
AGCCTGAGGTTTTGTCAACTCAGGAAGACTTGTTTGACCAGAGCAATAAAACAGTATCTTCTGATGGTTG
CTCTACTCCTTCAAGGGAGGAAGGTGGGTGTTCTTTGGCTTCCACTCCTGCCACCACTCTGCATCTCCTG
CAGCTCTCTGGTCAGAGGTCCCTTGTTCAGGACAGTCTTTCCACGAATTCTTCAGATCTTGTTGCTCCTT
CTCCTGATGCTTTCCGATCTACTCCTTTTATCGTTCCTAGCAGTCCCACAGAGCAAGAAGGGAGACAAGA
TAAGCCAATGGACACGTCAGTGTTATCTGAAGAAGGAGGAGAGCCTTTTCAGAAGAAACTTCAAAGTGGT
GAACCAGTGGAGTTAGAAAACCCCCCTCTCCTGCCTGAGTCCACTGTATCACCACAAGCCTCAACACCAA
TATCTCAGAGCACACCAGTCTTCCCTCCTGGGTCACTTCCTATCCCATCCCAGCCTCAGTTTTCTCATGA
CATTTTTATTCCTTCCCCAAGTCTGGAAGAACAATCAAATGATGGGAAGAAAGATGGAGATATGCATAGT
TCATCTTTGACAGTTGAGTGTTCTAAAACTTCAGAGATTGAACCAAAGAATTCCCCTGAGGATCTTGGGC
TATCTTTGACAGGGGATTCTTGCAAGTTGATGCTTTCTACAAGTGAATATAGTCAGTCCCCAAAGATGGA
GAGCTTGAGTTCTCACAGAATTGATGAAGATGGAGAAAACACACAGATTGAGGATACGGAACCCATGTCT
CCAGTTCTCAATTCTAAATTTGTTCCTGCTGAAAATGATAGTATCCTGATGAATCCAGCACAGGATGGTG
AAGTACAACTGAGTCAGAATGATGACAAAACAAAGGGAGATGATACAGACACCAGGGATGACATTAGTAT
TTTAGCCACTGGTTGCAAGGGCAGAGAAGAAACGGTAGCAGAAGATGTTTGTATTGATCTCACTTGTGAT
TCGGGGAGTCAGGCAGTTCCGTCACCAGCTACTCGATCTGAGGCACTTTCTAGTGTGTTAGATCAGGAGG
AAGCTATGGAAATTAAAGAACACCATCCAGAGGAGGGGTCTTCAGGGTCTGAGGTGGAAGAAATCCCTGA
GACACCTTGTGAAAGTCAAGGAGAGGAACTCAAAGAAGAAAATATGGAGAGTGTTCCGTTGCACCTTTCT
CTGACTGAAACTCAGTCCCAAGGGTTGTGTCTTCAAAAGGAAATGCCAAAAAAAGAATGCTCAGAAGCTA
TGGAAGTTGAAACCAGTGTGATTAGTATTGATTCCCCTCAAAAGTTGGCAATACTTGACCAAGAATTGGA
ACATAAGGAACAGGAAGCTTGGGAAGAAGCTACTTCAGAGGACTCCAGTGTTGTCATTGTAGATGTGAAA
GAGCCATCTCCCAGAGTTGATGTTTCTTGTGAACCTTTGGAGGGAGTGGAGAAGTGCTCAGATTCCCAGT
CATGGGAGGATATTGCTCCAGAAATAGAACCATGTGCTGAGAATAGATTAGACACCAAGGAAGAAAAGAG
TGTAGAATATGAAGGAGATCTGAAATCAGGGACTGCAGAAACAGAACCTGTAGAGCAAGATTCTTCACAG
CCTTCCTTACCTTTAGTGAGAGCAGATGATCCTTTAAGACTTGACCAGGAGTTGCAGCAGCCCCAAACTC
AGGAGAAAACAAGTAATTCATTAACAGAAGACTCAAAAATGGCTAATGCAAAGCAGCTAAGCTCAGATGC
AGAGGCCCAGAAGCTGGGGAAGCCCTCTGCCCATGCCTCACAAAGCTTCTGTGAAAGTTCTAGTGAAACC
CCATTTCATTTCACTTTGCCTAAAGAAGGTGATATCATCCCACCATTGACTGGTGCAACCCCACCTCTTA
TTGGGCACCTAAAATTGGAGCCCAAGAGACACAGTACTCCTATTGGTATTAGCAACTATCCAGAAAGCAC
CATAGCAACCAGTGATGTCATGTCTGAAAGCATGGTGGAGACCCATGATCCCATACTTGGGAGTGGAAAA
GGGGATTCTGGGGCTGCCCCAGACGTGGATGATAAATTATGTCTAAGAATGAAACTGGTTAGTCCTGAGA
CTGAGGCGAGTGAAGAGTCTTTGCAGTTCAACCTGGAAAAGCCTGCAACTGGTGAAAGAAAAAATGGATC
TACTGCTGTTGCTGAGTCTGTTGCCAGTCCCCAGAAGACCATGTCTGTGTTGAGCTGTATCTGTGAAGCC
AGGCAAGAGAATGAGGCTCGAAGTGAGGATCCCCCCACCACACCCATCAGGGGGAACTTGCTCCACTTTC
CAAGTTCTCAAGGAGAAGAGGAGAAAGAAAAATTGGAGGGTGACCATACAATCAGGCAGAGTCAACAGCC
TATGAAGCCCATTAGTCCTGTCAAGGACCCTGTTTCTCCTGCTTCCCAGAAGATGGTCATACAAGGGCCA
TCCAGTCCTCAAGGAGAGGCAATGGTGACAGATGTGCTAGAAGACCAGAAAGAAGGACGGAGTACTAATA
AGGAAAATCCTAGTAAGGCCTTGATTGAAAGGCCCAGCCAAAATAACATAGGAATCCAAACCATGGAGTG
TTCCTTGAGGGTCCCAGAAACTGTTTCAGCAGCAACCCAGACTATAAAGAATGTGTGTGAGCAGGGGACC
AGTACAGTGGACCAGAACTTTGGAAAGCAAGATGCCACAGTTCAGACTGAGAGGGGGAGTGGTGAGAAAC
CAGTCAGTGCTCCTGGGGATGATACAGAGTCGCTCCATAGCCAGGGAGAAGAAGAGTTTGATATGCCTCA
GCCTCCACATGGCCATGTCTTACATCGTCACATGAGAACAATCCGGGAAGTACGCACACTTGTCACTCGT
GTCATTACAGATGTGTATTATGTGGATGGAACAGAAGTAGAAAGAAAAGTAACTGAGGAGACTGAAGAGC
CAATTGTAGAGTGTCAGGAGTGTGAAACTGAAGTTTCCCCTTCACAGACTGGGGGCTCCTCAGGTGACCT
GGGGGATATCAGCTCCTTCTCCTCCAAGGCATCCAGCTTACACCGCACATCAAGTGGGACAAGTCTCTCA
GCTATGCACAGCAGTGGAAGCTCAGGGAAAGGAGCCGGACCACTCAGAGGGAAAACCAGCGGGACAGAAC
CCGCAGATTTTGCCTTACCCAGCTCCCGAGGAGGCCCAGGAAAACTGAGAGAAACAGCTGTGCCTGGCCC
CTTGGGCATAGAGGACATTTCACCTAACTTGTCACCAGATGATAAATCCTTCAGCCGTGTCGTGCCCCGA
GTGCCAGACTCCACCAGACGAACAGATGTGGGTGCTGGTGCTTTGCGTCGTAGTGACTCTCCAGAAATTC
CTTTCCAGGCTGCTGCTGGCCCTTCTGATGGCTTAGATGCCTCCTCTCCAGGAAATAGCTTTGTAGGGCT
CCGTGTTGTAGCCAAGTGGTCATCCAATGGCTACTTTTACTCTGGGAAAATCACACGAGATGTCGGAGCT
GGGAAGTATAAATTGCTCTTTGATGATGGGTACGAATGTGATGTGTTGGGCAAAGACATTCTGTTATGTG
ACCCCATCCCGCTGGACACTGAAGTGACGGCCCTCTCGGAGGATGAGTATTTCAGTGCAGGAGTGGTGAA
AGGACATAGGAAGGAGTCTGGGGAACTGTACTACAGCATTGAAAAAGAAGGCCAAAGAAAGTGGTATAAG
CGAATGGCTGTCATCCTGTCCTTGGAGCAAGGAAACAGACTGAGAGAGCAGTATGGGCTTGGCCCCTATG
AAGCAGTAACACCTCTTACAAAGGCAGCAGATATCAGCTTAGACAATTTGGTGGAAGGGAAGCGGAAACG
GCGCAGTAACGTCAGCTCCCCAGCCACCCCTACTGCCTCCAGTAGCAGCAGCACAACCCCTACCCGAAAG
ATCACAGAAAGTCCTCGTGCCTCCATGGGAGTTCTCTCAGGCAAAAGAAAACTTATCACTTCTGAAGAGG
AACGGTCCCCTGCCAAGCGAGGTCGCAAGTCTGCCACAGTAAAACCTGGTGCAGTAGGGGCAGGAGAGTT
TGTGAGCCCCTGTGAGAGTGGAGACAACACCGGTGAACCCTCTGCCCTGGAAGAGCAGAGAGGGCCTTTG
CCTCTCAACAAGACCTTGTTTCTGGGCTACGCATTTCTCCTTACCATGGCCACAACCAGTGACAAGTTGG
CCAGCCGCTCCAAACTGCCAGATGGTCCTACAGGAAGCAGTGAAGAAGAGGAGGAATTTTTGGAAATTCC
TCCTTTCAACAAGCAGTATACAGAATCCCAGCTTCGAGCAGGAGCTGGCTATATCCTTGAAGATTTCAAT
GAAGCCCAGTGTAACACAGCTTACCAGTGTCTTCTAATTGCGGATCAGCATTGTCGAACCCGGAAGTACT
TCCTGTGCCTTGCCAGTGGGATTCCTTGTGTGTCTCATGTCTGGGTCCATGATAGTTGCCATGCCAACCA
GCTCCAGAACTACCGTAATTATCTGTTGCCAGCTGGGTACAGCCTTGAGGAGCAAAGAATTCTGGACTGG
CAACCCCGTGAA
[318 nt withheld, positions 5473-5790]
TAGTAATGAACTAGTCCGTAACTTGAAAGTATTTCGATTTCTTGGCTTTATATATCTTGTGGAAAGGACG
AGGCTTTGGTTAATATCAACCCGGC
