>Addgene plasmid #144205 | TFORF2036 | depositor partial sequence | sequence record 284731 | Barcode
GGCTTTGGTTAATATCAACCCGGC
